Addgene plasmid #27963: pLenti-EF1a-Backbone(NG)
Depositing lab: Feng Zhang. Depositing organization: Broad Institute. Publication: Efficient construction of sequence-specific TAL effectors for modulating mammalian transcription. Zhang F, Cong L, Lodato S, Kosuri S, Church GM, Arlotta P. Nat Biotechnol. 2011 Feb;29(2):149-53. doi: 10.1038/nbt.1775 PubMed 21248753.
Backbone
  Vector backbone: pLenti
  Backbone size w/o insert (bp): 9204
  Vector type: Mammalian Expression, Lentiviral
Growth in bacteria
  Bacterial resistance: Ampicillin, 100 μg/mL
  Growth temperature: 37°C
  Growth strain: Stbl3
  Copy number: High Copy
Gene/Insert
  Gene/Insert name: TAL-Backbone(NG) (alt name: Backbone(NG))
  Species: Synthetic
  Insert size (bp): 2349
  Cloning method: Restriction Enzyme; 5′ cloning site BsiWI (not destroyed); 3′ cloning site EcoRI (not destroyed)
  Sequencing primers: 5′ TTTTGAGTTTGGATCTTGGT
Terms and licenses: Academic/Nonprofit Terms; Industry Terms: Not Available to Industry
How to cite: pLenti-EF1a-Backbone(NG) was a gift from Feng Zhang (Addgene plasmid # 27963 ; http://n2t.net/addgene:27963 ; RRID:Addgene_27963)
