[The description below was written by a language model from this plasmid's Addgene catalogue record and pLannotate feature annotations shown in this document.]
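Description:
pLenti-EF1a-Backbone(NG) is an HIV-1-derived lentiviral transfer plasmid for mammalian expression, built on a pLenti backbone and carrying a synthetic TAL effector cloning backbone. It is propagated in E. coli through a high-copy ColE1/pUC-type origin with ampicillin selection (AmpR under its own promoter), and an f1 origin is also present. The viral portion has the usual layout. A CMV enhancer/promoter drives a truncated 5' LTR, followed by the Ψ packaging signal with a gag fragment, the Rev response element for Rev-dependent nuclear export of the genomic RNA, and the cPPT/CTS. The downstream LTR is followed by a bGH polyadenylation signal. Outside the LTRs, an SV40 promoter/EM7 promoter–BleoR–SV40 poly(A) cassette encodes a Zeocin/bleomycin resistance marker. It would not be packaged into virus.

Between the LTRs, the human EF-1α core promoter with intron A sequences drives the payload, which lies between retained BsiWI and EcoRI sites and is listed as a 2,349 bp synthetic insert. The automated annotation leaves the stretch between the EF-1α intron and EGFP unlabelled. This is presumably where the TAL backbone sequence sits, but the record does not detail its domains or the exact meaning of "NG". The name may refer to the repeat-variable diresidue of a fixed repeat, though this is not stated. An EGFP coding sequence follows this region, and a WPRE then enhances transcript expression. How EGFP is linked to the TAL portion is not annotated. Judging from the associated publication title, the plasmid serves as a recipient scaffold for assembling custom sequence-specific TAL effectors that modulate mammalian transcription, with delivery by transfection or lentiviral transduction and fluorescence to mark expressing cells.
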