Features (pLannotate 1.2.2; 33 found; start..end, strand, type, name):
     31..83      -  misc_feature   bom (fragment): basis of mobility region from pBR322
    238..617     +  enhancer       CMV enhancer: human cytomegalovirus immediate early enhancer
    618..817     +  promoter       CMV promoter: human cytomegalovirus (CMV) immediate early promoter
    835..1015    +  LTR            5' LTR (truncated): truncated 5' long terminal repeat (LTR) from HIV-1
   1062..1187    +  misc_feature   HIV-1 Ψ: packaging signal of human immunodeficiency virus type 1
   1171..1534    +  CDS            HIV-1 gag (fragment): gag protein from human immunodeficiency virus 1; gag
   1680..1913    +  misc_feature   RRE: The Rev response element (RRE) of HIV-1 allows for Rev-dependent mRNA export from the nucleus to the cytoplasm.
   2290..2390    +  CDS            Rev (fragment): human immunodeficiency virus 1 (HIV-1) Rev protein; rev; enhances nuclear export of unspliced and incompletely spliced viral mRNAs
   2440..2557    +  misc_feature   cPPT/CTS: central polypurine tract and central termination sequence of HIV-1
   2609..2675    +  CDS            small t antigen (fragment): SV40 (simian virus 40) small t antigen
   2701..2912    +  promoter       EF-1α core promoter: core promoter for human elongation factor EF-1α
   2913..3021    +  intron         EF-1α intron A (fragment): intron upstream of the start codon of human EF-1α
   3647..3850    +  intron         EF-1α intron A: truncated intron upstream of the start codon of human EF-1α
   5504..6220    +  CDS            EGFP: the original enhanced GFP (Yang et al., 1996) mammalian codon-optimized
   6221..6245    +  misc_feature   MCS (fragment): pBluescript multiple cloning site
   6245..6833    +  misc_feature   WPRE: woodchuck hepatitis virus posttranscriptional regulatory element
   6770..7351    +  CDS            nef (fragment): NEF_HV1H2 - Experimental evidence at protein level: Swiss-Prot protein existence level 1. Extracellular Nef protein targets CD4(+) T-lymphocytes for apoptosis by interacting with CXCR4 surface receptors. From Human immunodeficiency virus type 1 group M subtype B (isolate HXB2) (HIV-1).
   7358..7538    +  LTR            5' LTR (truncated): truncated 5' long terminal repeat (LTR) from HIV-1
   7570..7794    +  polyA_signal   bGH poly(A) signal: bovine growth hormone polyadenylation signal
   7798..7819    +  promoter       SV40 promoter (fragment): SV40 enhancer and early promoter
   7840..8268    +  rep_origin     f1 ori (sequence partly withheld): f1 bacteriophage origin of replication; arrow indicates direction of (+) strand synthesis
   8282..8611    +  promoter       SV40 promoter: SV40 enhancer and early promoter
   8659..8706    +  promoter       EM7 promoter: synthetic bacterial promoter&nbsp
   8725..9099    +  CDS            BleoR: antibiotic-binding protein; Sh ble from Streptoalloteichus hindustanus; confers resistance to bleomycin, phleomycin, and Zeocin™
   9109..9234    +  CDS            ble (fragment): BLE_KLEPN - Experimental evidence at protein level: Swiss-Prot protein existence level 1. Binding protein with a strong affinity to the bleomycin family of antibiotics. Binds to CL990; an antimitotic-antibiotic compound. From Klebsiella pneumoniae.
   9229..9350    +  polyA_signal   SV40 poly(A) signal: SV40 polyadenylation signal
   9421..9443    -  protein_bind   lac operator (fragment): The lac repressor binds to the lac operator to inhibit transcription in E. coli. This inhibition can be relieved by adding lactose or isopropyl-β-D-thiogalactopyranoside (IPTG). lac repressor encoded by lacI
   9447..9477    -  promoter       lac promoter: promoter for the E. coli lac operon
   9492..9513    -  protein_bind   CAP binding site: CAP binding activates transcription in the presence of cAMP. E. coli catabolite activator protein
   9526..9618    -  CDS            lacI (fragment): lac repressor; lacI; The lac repressor binds to the lac operator to inhibit transcription in E. coli. This inhibition can be relieved by adding lactose or isopropyl-β-D-thiogalactopyranoside (IPTG).
   9801..10389   -  rep_origin     ori: high-copy-number ColE1/pMB1/pBR322/pUC origin of replication
  10560..11420   -  CDS            AmpR: β-lactamase; bla; confers resistance to ampicillin, carbenicillin, and related antibiotics
  11421..11525   -  promoter       AmpR promoter: bla
>Addgene plasmid #27963 | pLenti-EF1a-Backbone(NG) | depositor full sequence | sequence record 13237 | Author sequence
GTCGACGGATCGGGAGATCTCCCGATCCCCTATGGTGCACTCTCAGTACAATCTGCTCTGATGCCGCATA
GTTAAGCCAGTATCTGCTCCCTGCTTGTGTGTTGGAGGTCGCTGAGTAGTGCGCGAGCAAAATTTAAGCT
ACAACAAGGCAAGGCTTGACCGACAATTGCATGAAGAATCTGCTTAGGGTTAGGCGTTTTGCGCTGCTTC
GCGATGTACGGGCCAGATATACGCGTTGACATTGATTATTGACTAGTTATTAATAGTAATCAATTACGGG
GTCATTAGTTCATAGCCCATATATGGAGTTCCGCGTTACATAACTTACGGTAAATGGCCCGCCTGGCTGA
CCGCCCAACGACCCCCGCCCATTGACGTCAATAATGACGTATGTTCCCATAGTAACGCCAATAGGGACTT
TCCATTGACGTCAATGGGTGGAGTATTTACGGTAAACTGCCCACTTGGCAGTACATCAAGTGTATCATAT
GCCAAGTACGCCCCCTATTGACGTCAATGACGGTAAATGGCCCGCCTGGCATTATGCCCAGTACATGACC
TTATGGGACTTTCCTACTTGGCAGTACATCTACGTATTAGTCATCGCTATTACCATGGTGATGCGGTTTT
GGCAGTACATCAATGGGCGTGGATAGCGGTTTGACTCACGGGGATTTCCAAGTCTCCACCCCATTGACGT
CAATGGGAGTTTGTTTTGGCACCAAAATCAACGGGACTTTCCAAAATGTCGTAACAACTCCGCCCCATTG
ACGCAAATGGGCGGTAGGCGTGTACGGTGGGAGGTCTATATAAGCAGCGCGTTTTGCCTGTACTGGGTCT
CTCTGGTTAGACCAGATCTGAGCCTGGGAGCTCTCTGGCTAACTAGGGAACCCACTGCTTAAGCCTCAAT
AAAGCTTGCCTTGAGTGCTTCAAGTAGTGTGTGCCCGTCTGTTGTGTGACTCTGGTAACTAGAGATCCCT
CAGACCCTTTTAGTCAGTGTGGAAAATCTCTAGCAGTGGCGCCCGAACAGGGACTTGAAAGCGAAAGGGA
AACCAGAGGAGCTCTCTCGACGCAGGACTCGGCTTGCTGAAGCGCGCACGGCAAGAGGCGAGGGGCGGCG
ACTGGTGAGTACGCCAAAAATTTTGACTAGCGGAGGCTAGAAGGAGAGAGATGGGTGCGAGAGCGTCAGT
ATTAAGCGGGGGAGAATTAGATCGCGATGGGAAAAAATTCGGTTAAGGCCAGGGGGAAAGAAAAAATATA
AATTAAAACATATAGTATGGGCAAGCAGGGAGCTAGAACGATTCGCAGTTAATCCTGGCCTGTTAGAAAC
ATCAGAAGGCTGTAGACAAATACTGGGACAGCTACAACCATCCCTTCAGACAGGATCAGAAGAACTTAGA
TCATTATATAATACAGTAGCAACCCTCTATTGTGTGCATCAAAGGATAGAGATAAAAGACACCAAGGAAG
CTTTAGACAAGATAGAGGAAGAGCAAAACAAAAGTAAGACCACCGCACAGCAAGCGGCCGCTGATCTTCA
GACCTGGAGGAGGAGATATGAGGGACAATTGGAGAAGTGAATTATATAAATATAAAGTAGTAAAAATTGA
ACCATTAGGAGTAGCACCCACCAAGGCAAAGAGAAGAGTGGTGCAGAGAGAAAAAAGAGCAGTGGGAATA
GGAGCTTTGTTCCTTGGGTTCTTGGGAGCAGCAGGAAGCACTATGGGCGCAGCGTCAATGACGCTGACGG
TACAGGCCAGACAATTATTGTCTGGTATAGTGCAGCAGCAGAACAATTTGCTGAGGGCTATTGAGGCGCA
ACAGCATCTGTTGCAACTCACAGTCTGGGGCATCAAGCAGCTCCAGGCAAGAATCCTGGCTGTGGAAAGA
TACCTAAAGGATCAACAGCTCCTGGGGATTTGGGGTTGCTCTGGAAAACTCATTTGCACCACTGCTGTGC
CTTGGAATGCTAGTTGGAGTAATAAATCTCTGGAACAGATTTGGAATCACACGACCTGGATGGAGTGGGA
CAGAGAAATTAACAATTACACAAGCTTAATACACTCCTTAATTGAAGAATCGCAAAACCAGCAAGAAAAG
AATGAACAAGAATTATTGGAATTAGATAAATGGGCAAGTTTGTGGAATTGGTTTAACATAACAAATTGGC
TGTGGTATATAAAATTATTCATAATGATAGTAGGAGGCTTGGTAGGTTTAAGAATAGTTTTTGCTGTACT
TTCTATAGTGAATAGAGTTAGGCAGGGATATTCACCATTATCGTTTCAGACCCACCTCCCAACCCCGAGG
GGACCCGACAGGCCCGAAGGAATAGAAGAAGAAGGTGGAGAGAGAGACAGAGACAGATCCATTCGATTAG
TGAACGGATCGGCACTGCGTGCGCCAATTCTGCAGACAAATGGCAGTATTCATCCACAATTTTAAAAGAA
AAGGGGGGATTGGGGGGTACAGTGCAGGGGAAAGAATAGTAGACATAATAGCAACAGACATACAAACTAA
AGAATTACAAAAACAAATTACAAAAATTCAAAATTTTCGGGTTTATTACAGGGACAGCAGAGATCCAGTT
TGGTTAATTAATGCAAAGATGGATAAAGTTTTAAACAGAGAGGAATCTTTGCAGCTAATGGACCTTCTAG
GTCTTGAAAGGAGTGGGAATTGGCTCCGGTGCCCGTCAGTGGGCAGAGCGCACATCGCCCACAGTCCCCG
AGAAGTTGGGGGGAGGGGTCGGCAATTGAACCGGTGCCTAGAGAAGGTGGCGCGGGGTAAACTGGGAAAG
TGATGTCGTGTACTGGCTCCGCCTTTTTCCCGAGGGTGGGGGAGAACCGTATATAAGTGCAGTAGTCGCC
GTGAACGTTCTTTTTCGCAACGGGTTTGCCGCCAGAACACAGGTAAGTGCCGTGTGTGGTTCCCGCGGGC
CTGGCCTCTTTACGGGTTATGGCCCTTGCGTGCCTTGAATTACTTCCACTGGCTGCAGTACGTGATTCTT
GATCCCGAGCTTCGGGTTGGAAGTGGGTGGGAGAGTTCGAGGCCTTGCGCTTAAGGAGCCCCTTCGCCTC
GTGCTTGAGTTGAGGCCTGGCCTGGGCGCTGGGGCCGCCGCGTGCGAATCTGGTGGCACCTTCGCGCCTG
TCTCGCTGCTTTCGATAAGTCTCTAGCCATTTAAAATTTTTGATGACCTGCTGCGACGCTTTTTTTCTGG
CAAGATAGTCTTGTAAATGCGGGCCAAGATCTGCACACTGGTATTTCGGTTTTTGGGGCCGCGGGCGGCG
ACGGGGCCCGTGCGTCCCAGCGCACATGTTCGGCGAGGCGGGGCCTGCGAGCGCGGCCACCGAGAATCGG
ACGGGGGTAGTCTCAAGCTGGCCGGCCTGCTCTGGTGCCTGGCCTCGCGCCGCCGTGTATCGCCCCGCCC
TGGGCGGCAAGGCTGGCCCGGTCGGCACCAGTTGCGTGAGCGGAAAGATGGCCGCTTCCCGGCCCTGCTG
CAGGGAGCTCAAAATGGAGGACGCGGCGCTCGGGAGAGCGGGCGGGTGAGTCACCCACACAAAGGAAAAG
GGCCTTTCCGTCCTCAGCCGTCGCTTCATGTGACTCCACGGAGTACCGGGCGCCGTCCAGGCACCTCGAT
TAGTTCTCGAGCTTTTGGAGTACGTCGTCTTTAGGTTGGGGGGAGGGGTTTTATGCGATGGAGTTTCCCC
ACACTGAGTGGGTGGAGACTGAAGTTAGGCCAGCTTGGCACTTGATGTAATTCTCCTTGGAATTTGCCCT
TTTTGAGTTTGGATCTTGGTTCATTCTCAAGCCTCAGACAGTGGTTCAAAGTTTTTTTCTTCCATTTCAG
GTGTCGTGACGTACGGCCACCATGTCGCGGACCCGGCTCCCTTCCCCACCCGCACCCAGCCCAGCGTTTT
CGGCCGACTCGTTCTCAGACCTGCTTAGGCAGTTCGACCCCTCACTGTTTAACACATCGTTGTTCGACTC
CCTTCCTCCGTTTGGGGCGCACCATACGGAGGCGGCCACCGGGGAGTGGGATGAGGTGCAGTCGGGATTG
AGAGCTGCGGATGCACCACCCCCAACCATGCGGGTGGCCGTCACCGCTGCCCGACCGCCGAGGGCGAAGC
CCGCACCAAGGCGGAGGGCAGCGCAACCGTCCGACGCAAGCCCCGCAGCGCAAGTAGATTTGAGAACTTT
GGGATATTCACAGCAGCAGCAGGAAAAGATCAAGCCCAAAGTGAGGTCGACAGTCGCGCAGCATCACGAA
GCGCTGGTGGGTCATGGGTTTACACATGCCCACATCGTAGCCTTGTCGCAGCACCCTGCAGCCCTTGGCA
CGGTCGCCGTCAAGTACCAGGACATGATTGCGGCGTTGCCGGAAGCCACACATGAGGCGATCGTCGGTGT
GGGGAAACAGTGGAGCGGAGCCCGAGCGCTTGAGGCCCTGTTGACGGTCGCGGGAGAGCTGAGAGGGCCT
CCCCTTCAGCTGGACACGGGCCAGTTGCTGAAGATCGCGAAGCGGGGAGGAGTCACGGCGGTCGAGGCGG
TGCACGCGTGGCGCAATGCGCTCACGGGAGCACCCCTCAACCTGACCGAGACGGTACATGAAACGCATGG
CACGGCGTCTCAACTCACGCCTGAGCAGGTAGTGGCTATTGCATCCAATGGCGGGGGCAGACCCGCACTG
GAGTCAATCGTGGCCCAGCTTTCGAGGCCGGACCCCGCGCTGGCCGCACTCACTAATGATCATCTTGTAG
CGCTGGCCTGCCTCGGCGGACGACCCGCCTTGGATGCGGTGAAGAAGGGGCTCCCGCACGCGCCTGCATT
GATTAAGCGGACCAACAGAAGGATTCCCGAGAGGACATCACATCGAGTGGCAGATCACGCGCAAGTGGTC
CGCGTGCTCGGATTCTTCCAGTGTCACTCCCACCCCGCACAAGCGTTCGATGACGCCATGACTCAATTTG
GTATGTCGAGACACGGACTGCTGCAGCTCTTTCGTAGAGTCGGTGTCACAGAACTCGAGGCCCGCTCGGG
CACACTGCCTCCCGCCTCCCAGCGGTGGGACAGGATTCTCCAAGCGAGCGGTATGAAACGCGCGAAGCCT
TCACCTACGTCAACTCAGACACCTGACCAGGCGAGCCTTCATGCGTTCGCAGACTCGCTGGAGAGGGATT
TGGACGCGCCCTCGCCCATGCATGAAGGGGACCAAACTCGCGCGTCAGCTAGCCCCAAGAAGAAGAGAAA
GGTGGAGGCCAGCGGTTCCGGACGGGCTGACGCATTGGACGATTTTGATCTGGATATGCTGGGAAGTGAC
GCCCTCGATGATTTTGACCTTGACATGCTTGGTTCGGATGCCCTTGATGACTTTGACCTCGACATGCTCG
GCAGTGACGCCCTTGATGATTTCGACCTGGACATGCTGATTAACTCTAGAGGCAGTGGAGAGGGCAGAGG
AAGTCTGCTAACATGCGGTGACGTCGAGGAGAATCCTGGCCCAGTGAGCAAGGGCGAGGAGCTGTTCACC
GGGGTGGTGCCCATCCTGGTCGAGCTGGACGGCGACGTAAACGGCCACAAGTTCAGCGTGTCCGGCGAGG
GCGAGGGCGATGCCACCTACGGCAAGCTGACCCTGAAGTTCATCTGCACCACCGGCAAGCTGCCCGTGCC
CTGGCCCACCCTCGTGACCACCCTGACCTACGGCGTGCAGTGCTTCAGCCGCTACCCCGACCACATGAAG
CAGCACGACTTCTTCAAGTCCGCCATGCCCGAAGGCTACGTCCAGGAGCGCACCATCTTCTTCAAGGACG
ACGGCAACTACAAGACCCGCGCCGAGGTGAAGTTCGAGGGCGACACCCTGGTGAACCGCATCGAGCTGAA
GGGCATCGACTTCAAGGAGGACGGCAACATCCTGGGGCACAAGCTGGAGTACAACTACAACAGCCACAAC
GTCTATATCATGGCCGACAAGCAGAAGAACGGCATCAAGGTGAACTTCAAGATCCGCCACAACATCGAGG
ACGGCAGCGTGCAGCTCGCCGACCACTACCAGCAGAACACCCCCATCGGCGACGGCCCCGTGCTGCTGCC
CGACAACCACTACCTGAGCACCCAGTCCGCCCTGAGCAAAGACCCCAACGAGAAGCGCGATCACATGGTC
CTGCTGGAGTTCGTGACCGCCGCCGGGATCACTCTCGGCATGGACGAGCTGTACAAGTAAGAATTCGATA
TCAAGCTTATCGATAATCAACCTCTGGATTACAAAATTTGTGAAAGATTGACTGGTATTCTTAACTATGT
TGCTCCTTTTACGCTATGTGGATACGCTGCTTTAATGCCTTTGTATCATGCTATTGCTTCCCGTATGGCT
TTCATTTTCTCCTCCTTGTATAAATCCTGGTTGCTGTCTCTTTATGAGGAGTTGTGGCCCGTTGTCAGGC
AACGTGGCGTGGTGTGCACTGTGTTTGCTGACGCAACCCCCACTGGTTGGGGCATTGCCACCACCTGTCA
GCTCCTTTCCGGGACTTTCGCTTTCCCCCTCCCTATTGCCACGGCGGAACTCATCGCCGCCTGCCTTGCC
CGCTGCTGGACAGGGGCTCGGCTGTTGGGCACTGACAATTCCGTGGTGTTGTCGGGGAAATCATCGTCCT
TTCCTTGGCTGCTCGCCTGTGTTGCCACCTGGATTCTGCGCGGGACGTCCTTCTGCTACGTCCCTTCGGC
CCTCAATCCAGCGGACCTTCCTTCCCGCGGCCTGCTGCCGGCTCTGCGGCCTCTTCCGCGTCTTCGCCTT
CGCCCTCAGACGAGTCGGATCTCCCTTTGGGCCGCCTCCCCGCATCGATACCGTCGACCTCGAGACCTAG
AAAAACATGGAGCAATCACAAGTAGCAATACAGCAGCTACCAATGCTGATTGTGCCTGGCTAGAAGCACA
AGAGGAGGAGGAGGTGGGTTTTCCAGTCACACCTCAGGTACCTTTAAGACCAATGACTTACAAGGCAGCT
GTAGATCTTAGCCACTTTTTAAAAGAAAAGGGGGGACTGGAAGGGCTAATTCACTCCCAACGAAGACAAG
ATATCCTTGATCTGTGGATCTACCACACACAAGGCTACTTCCCTGATTGGCAGAACTACACACCAGGGCC
AGGGATCAGATATCCACTGACCTTTGGATGGTGCTACAAGCTAGTACCAGTTGAGCAAGAGAAGGTAGAA
GAAGCCAATGAAGGAGAGAACACCCGCTTGTTACACCCTGTGAGCCTGCATGGGATGGATGACCCGGAGA
GAGAAGTATTAGAGTGGAGGTTTGACAGCCGCCTAGCATTTCATCACATGGCCCGAGAGCTGCATCCGGA
CTGTACTGGGTCTCTCTGGTTAGACCAGATCTGAGCCTGGGAGCTCTCTGGCTAACTAGGGAACCCACTG
CTTAAGCCTCAATAAAGCTTGCCTTGAGTGCTTCAAGTAGTGTGTGCCCGTCTGTTGTGTGACTCTGGTA
ACTAGAGATCCCTCAGACCCTTTTAGTCAGTGTGGAAAATCTCTAGCAGGGCCCGTTTAAACCCGCTGAT
CAGCCTCGACTGTGCCTTCTAGTTGCCAGCCATCTGTTGTTTGCCCCTCCCCCGTGCCTTCCTTGACCCT
GGAAGGTGCCACTCCCACTGTCCTTTCCTAATAAAATGAGGAAATTGCATCGCATTGTCTGAGTAGGTGT
CATTCTATTCTGGGGGGTGGGGTGGGGCAGGACAGCAAGGGGGAGGATTGGGAAGACAATAGCAGGCATG
CTGGGGATGCGGTGGGCTCTATGGCTTCTGAGGCGGAAAGAACCAGCTGGGGCTCTAGGGGGTATCCCC
[124 nt withheld, positions 7840-7963]
C
[91 nt withheld, positions 7965-8055]
A
[49 nt withheld, positions 8057-8105]
CCTTTGACGTTGGAGTCCACGTTCTTT
[37 nt withheld, positions 8133-8169]
ACCCTATCTCGGTCTATTCTTTTGATTTATAAGGGATTTTGCCGATTTCGGCCTATTGGTTAAAAAATGA
GCTGATTTAACAAAAATTTAACGCGAATTAATTCTGTGGAATGTGTGTCAGTTAGGGTGTGGAAAGTCCC
CAGGCTCCCCAGCAGGCAGAAGTATGCAAAGCATGCATCTCAATTAGTCAGCAACCAGGTGTGGAAAGTC
CCCAGGCTCCCCAGCAGGCAGAAGTATGCAAAGCATGCATCTCAATTAGTCAGCAACCATAGTCCCGCCC
CTAACTCCGCCCATCCCGCCCCTAACTCCGCCCAGTTCCGCCCATTCTCCGCCCCATGGCTGACTAATTT
TTTTTATTTATGCAGAGGCCGAGGCCGCCTCTGCCTCTGAGCTATTCCAGAAGTAGTGAGGAGGCTTTTT
TGGAGGCCTAGGCTTTTGCAAAAAGCTCCCGGGAGCTTGTATATCCATTTTCGGATCTGATCAGCACGTG
TTGACAATTAATCATCGGCATAGTATATCGGCATAGTATAATACGACAAGGTGAGGAACTAAACCATGGC
CAAGTTGACCAGTGCCGTTCCGGTGCTCACCGCGCGCGACGTCGCCGGAGCGGTCGAGTTCTGGACCGAC
CGGCTCGGGTTCTCCCGGGACTTCGTGGAGGACGACTTCGCCGGTGTGGTCCGGGACGACGTGACCCTGT
TCATCAGCGCGGTCCAGGACCAGGTGGTGCCGGACAACACCCTGGCCTGGGTGTGGGTGCGCGGCCTGGA
CGAGCTGTACGCCGAGTGGTCGGAGGTCGTGTCCACGAACTTCCGGGACGCCTCCGGGCCGGCCATGACC
GAGATCGGCGAGCAGCCGTGGGGGCGGGAGTTCGCCCTGCGCGACCCGGCCGGCAACTGCGTGCACTTCG
TGGCCGAGGAGCAGGACTGACACGTGCTACGAGATTTCGATTCCACCGCCGCCTTCTATGAAAGGTTGGG
CTTCGGAATCGTTTTCCGGGACGCCGGCTGGATGATCCTCCAGCGCGGGGATCTCATGCTGGAGTTCTTC
GCCCACCCCAACTTGTTTATTGCAGCTTATAATGGTTACAAATAAAGCAATAGCATCACAAATTTCACAA
ATAAAGCATTTTTTTCACTGCATTCTAGTTGTGGTTTGTCCAAACTCATCAATGTATCTTATCATGTCTG
TATACCGTCGACCTCTAGCTAGAGCTTGGCGTAATCATGGTCATAGCTGTTTCCTGTGTGAAATTGTTAT
CCGCTCACAATTCCACACAACATACGAGCCGGAAGCATAAAGTGTAAAGCCTGGGGTGCCTAATGAGTGA
GCTAACTCACATTAATTGCGTTGCGCTCACTGCCCGCTTTCCAGTCGGGAAACCTGTCGTGCCAGCTGCA
TTAATGAATCGGCCAACGCGCGGGGAGAGGCGGTTTGCGTATTGGGCGCTCTTCCGCTTCCTCGCTCACT
GACTCGCTGCGCTCGGTCGTTCGGCTGCGGCGAGCGGTATCAGCTCACTCAAAGGCGGTAATACGGTTAT
CCACAGAATCAGGGGATAACGCAGGAAAGAACATGTGAGCAAAAGGCCAGCAAAAGGCCAGGAACCGTAA
AAAGGCCGCGTTGCTGGCGTTTTTCCATAGGCTCCGCCCCCCTGACGAGCATCACAAAAATCGACGCTCA
AGTCAGAGGTGGCGAAACCCGACAGGACTATAAAGATACCAGGCGTTTCCCCCTGGAAGCTCCCTCGTGC
GCTCTCCTGTTCCGACCCTGCCGCTTACCGGATACCTGTCCGCCTTTCTCCCTTCGGGAAGCGTGGCGCT
TTCTCATAGCTCACGCTGTAGGTATCTCAGTTCGGTGTAGGTCGTTCGCTCCAAGCTGGGCTGTGTGCAC
GAACCCCCCGTTCAGCCCGACCGCTGCGCCTTATCCGGTAACTATCGTCTTGAGTCCAACCCGGTAAGAC
ACGACTTATCGCCACTGGCAGCAGCCACTGGTAACAGGATTAGCAGAGCGAGGTATGTAGGCGGTGCTAC
AGAGTTCTTGAAGTGGTGGCCTAACTACGGCTACACTAGAAGAACAGTATTTGGTATCTGCGCTCTGCTG
AAGCCAGTTACCTTCGGAAAAAGAGTTGGTAGCTCTTGATCCGGCAAACAAACCACCGCTGGTAGCGGTG
GTTTTTTTGTTTGCAAGCAGCAGATTACGCGCAGAAAAAAAGGATCTCAAGAAGATCCTTTGATCTTTTC
TACGGGGTCTGACGCTCAGTGGAACGAAAACTCACGTTAAGGGATTTTGGTCATGAGATTATCAAAAAGG
ATCTTCACCTAGATCCTTTTAAATTAAAAATGAAGTTTTAAATCAATCTAAAGTATATATGAGTAAACTT
GGTCTGACAGTTACCAATGCTTAATCAGTGAGGCACCTATCTCAGCGATCTGTCTATTTCGTTCATCCAT
AGTTGCCTGACTCCCCGTCGTGTAGATAACTACGATACGGGAGGGCTTACCATCTGGCCCCAGTGCTGCA
ATGATACCGCGAGACCCACGCTCACCGGCTCCAGATTTATCAGCAATAAACCAGCCAGCCGGAAGGGCCG
AGCGCAGAAGTGGTCCTGCAACTTTATCCGCCTCCATCCAGTCTATTAATTGTTGCCGGGAAGCTAGAGT
AAGTAGTTCGCCAGTTAATAGTTTGCGCAACGTTGTTGCCATTGCTACAGGCATCGTGGTGTCACGCTCG
TCGTTTGGTATGGCTTCATTCAGCTCCGGTTCCCAACGATCAAGGCGAGTTACATGATCCCCCATGTTGT
GCAAAAAAGCGGTTAGCTCCTTCGGTCCTCCGATCGTTGTCAGAAGTAAGTTGGCCGCAGTGTTATCACT
CATGGTTATGGCAGCACTGCATAATTCTCTTACTGTCATGCCATCCGTAAGATGCTTTTCTGTGACTGGT
GAGTACTCAACCAAGTCATTCTGAGAATAGTGTATGCGGCGACCGAGTTGCTCTTGCCCGGCGTCAATAC
GGGATAATACCGCGCCACATAGCAGAACTTTAAAAGTGCTCATCATTGGAAAACGTTCTTCGGGGCGAAA
ACTCTCAAGGATCTTACCGCTGTTGAGATCCAGTTCGATGTAACCCACTCGTGCACCCAACTGATCTTCA
GCATCTTTTACTTTCACCAGCGTTTCTGGGTGAGCAAAAACAGGAAGGCAAAATGCCGCAAAAAAGGGAA
TAAGGGCGACACGGAAATGTTGAATACTCATACTCTTCCTTTTTCAATATTATTGAAGCATTTATCAGGG
TTATTGTCTCATGAGCGGATACATATTTGAATGTATTTAGAAAAATAAACAAATAGGGGTTCCGCGCACA
TTTCCCCGAAAAGTGCCACCTGAC
