>Addgene plasmid #27963 | pLenti-EF1a-Backbone(NG) | addgene partial sequence | sequence record 34256 | 27963 with EGFP-N
AGCTCCTCGCCCTTGCTCACTGGGCCAGGATTCTCCTCGACGTCACCGCATGTTAGCAGACTTCCTCTGC
CCTCTCCACTGCCTCTAGAGTTAATCAGCATGTCCAGGTCGAAATCATCAAGGGCGTCACTGCCGAGCAT
GTCGAGGTCAAAGTCATCAAGGGCATCCGAACCAAGCATGTCAAGGTCAAAATCATCGAGGGCGTCACTT
CCCAGCATATCCAGATCAAAATCGTCCAATGCGTCAGCCCGTCCGGAACCGCTGGCCTCCACCTTTCTCT
TCTTCTTGGGGCTAGCTGACGCGCGAGTTTGGTCCCCTTCATGCATGGGCGAGGGCGCGTCCAAATCCCT
CTCCAGCGAGTCTGCGAACGCATGAAGGCTCGCCTGGTCAGGTGTCTGAGTTGACGTAGGTGAAGGCTTC
GCGCGTTTCATACCGCTCGCTTGGAGAATCCTGTCCCACCGCTGGGAGGCGGGAGGCAGTGTGCCCGAGC
GGGCCTCGAGTTCTGTGACACCGACTCTACGAAAGAGCTGCAGCAGTCCGTGTCTCGACATACCAAATTG
AGTCATGGCGTCATCGAACGCTTGTGCGGGGTGGGAGTGACACTGGAAGAATCCGAGCACGCGGACCACT
TGCGCGTGATCTGCCACTCGATGTGATGTCCTCTCGGGAATCCTTCTGTTGGTCCGCTTAATCAATGCAG
GCGCGTGCGGGAGCCCCTTCTTCACCGCATCCAAGGCGGGTCGTCCGCCGAGGCAGGCCAGCGCTACAAG
ATGATCATTAGTGAGTGCGGCCAGCGCGGGGTCCGGCCTCGAAAGCTGGGCCACGATTGACTCCAGTGCG
GGTCTGCCCCCGCCATTGGATGCAATAGCCACTACCTGCTC
