>Addgene plasmid #27963 | pLenti-EF1a-Backbone(NG) | addgene partial sequence | sequence record 34257 | 27963 with pLenti-F (TTTTGAGTTTGGATCTTGGT)
AGTTTTTTTCTTCCATTTCAGGTGTCGTGACGTACGGCCACCATGTCGCGGACCCGGCTCCCTTCCCCAC
CCGCACCCAGCCCAGCGTTTTCGGCCGACTCGTTCTCAGACCTGCTTAGGCAGTTCGACCCCTCACTGTT
TAACACATCGTTGTTCGACTCCCTTCCTCCGTTTGGGGCGCACCATACGGAGGCGGCCACCGGGGAGTGG
GATGAGGTGCAGTCGGGATTGAGAGCTGCGGATGCACCACCCCCAACCATGCGGGTGGCCGTCACCGCTG
CCCGACCGCCGAGGGCGAAGCCCGCACCAAGGCGGAGGGCAGCGCAACCGTCCGACGCAAGCCCCGCAGC
GCAAGTAGATTTGAGAACTTTGGGATATTCACAGCAGCAGCAGGAAAAGATCAAGCCCAAAGTGAGGTCG
ACAGTCGCGCAGCATCACGAAGCGCTGGTGGGTCATGGGTTTACACATGCCCACATCGTAGCCTTGTCGC
AGCACCCTGCAGCCCTTGGCACGGTCGCCGTCAAGTACCAGGACATGATTGCGGCGTTGCCGGAAGCCAC
ACATGAGGCGATCGTCGGTGTGGGGAAACAGTGGAGCGGAGCCCGAGCGCTTGAGGCCCTGTTGACGGTC
GCGGGAGAGCTGAGAGGGCCTCCCCTTCAGCTGGACACGGGCCAGTTGCTGAAGATCGCGAAGCGGGGAG
GAGTCACGGCGGTCGAGGCGGTGCACGCGTGGCGCAATGCGCTCACGGGAGCACCCCTCAACCTGACCGA
GACGGTACATGAAACGCATGGCACGGCGTCTCAACTCACGCCTGAGCAGGTAGTGGCTATTGCATCCAAT
GGCGGGGGCAGACCCGCACTGGAGTCAATCGTGGCCCAGCTTTCGAGGCCGGACCCCGCGCTGGCC
